Addgene plasmid #116639: pHAGE-PTH2-L22V
Purpose: Lentiviral expression of PTH2 L22V
Depositing lab: Gordon Mills & Kenneth Scott. Depositing organization: Baylor College of Medicine. Publication: Systematic Functional Annotation of Somatic Mutations in Cancer. Ng PK, Li J, Jeong KJ, Shao S, Chen H, Tsang YH, Sengupta S, Wang Z, Bhavana VH, Tran R, Soewito S, Minussi DC, Moreno D, Kong K, Dogruluk T, Lu H, Gao J, Tokheim C, Zhou DC, Johnson AM, Zeng J, Ip CKM, Ju Z, Wester M, Yu S, Li Y, Vellano CP, Schultz N, Karchin R, Ding L, Lu Y, Cheung LWT, Chen K, Shaw KR, Meric-Bernstam F, Scott KL, Yi S, Sahni N, Liang H, Mills GB. Cancer Cell. 2018 Mar 12;33(3):450-462.e10. doi: 10.1016/j.ccell.2018.01.021. PubMed 29533785.
Backbone
  Vector backbone: pHAGE
  Vector type: Lentiviral
Growth in bacteria
  Bacterial resistance: Ampicillin, 100 μg/mL
  Growth temperature: 37°C
  Growth strain: Stbl3
  Copy number: High Copy
Gene/Insert
  Gene/Insert name: PTH2
  Species: H. sapiens (human)
  Mutation: L22V
  Entrez Gene: PTH2 (a.k.a. TIP39)
  Cloning method: Gateway Cloning
Terms and licenses: Academic/Nonprofit Terms; Industry Terms: Not Available to Industry
How to cite: pHAGE-PTH2-L22V was a gift from Gordon Mills & Kenneth Scott (Addgene plasmid # 116639 ; http://n2t.net/addgene:116639 ; RRID:Addgene_116639)
