[The description below was written by a language model from this plasmid's Addgene catalogue record and pLannotate feature annotations shown in this document.]
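Description:
pHAGE-PTH2-L22V is an HIV-1-derived lentiviral expression vector built on the pHAGE backbone and carrying the human PTH2 gene (also known as TIP39) with an L22V substitution. It is maintained in E. coli through a high-copy ColE1/pUC-type origin and selected with ampicillin via the β-lactamase gene. The viral portion contains a truncated 5' LTR, the Ψ packaging signal with an adjoining gag fragment, the Rev response element for Rev-dependent nuclear export of the genomic RNA, the cPPT/CTS element, and a ΔU3 self-inactivating 3' LTR, which silences LTR promoter activity after integration. Short nef, lacI, SV40 and lac promoter/operator fragments in the annotation appear to be backbone remnants rather than functional parts.

The payload is driven by the constitutive human EF-1α promoter. The PTH2 open reading frame sits between attB1 and attB2 sites, consistent with its insertion by Gateway recombination. The automated annotation matched this coding sequence to the bovine TIP39 protein entry, but the catalogue record states that the insert is human. A V5 epitope tag is annotated just downstream of attB2, although the record does not say whether the insert reads through into it. An EMCV IRES then directs translation of EGFP from the same transcript, so transduced cells can be identified by fluorescence, and a WPRE enhances transcript expression. No mammalian drug-selection marker is annotated. The stated purpose is lentiviral expression of the PTH2 L22V variant, and the plasmid comes from a collection made for systematic functional annotation of somatic mutations found in cancer.
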