Features (pLannotate 1.2.2; 27 found; start..end, strand, type, name):
    377..634     +  LTR            5' LTR (truncated): truncated 5' long terminal repeat (LTR) from HIV-1
    681..806     +  misc_feature   HIV-1 Ψ: packaging signal of human immunodeficiency virus type 1
    790..1128    +  CDS            HIV-1 gag (fragment): gag protein from human immunodeficiency virus 1; gag
   1303..1536    +  misc_feature   RRE: The Rev response element (RRE) of HIV-1 allows for Rev-dependent mRNA export from the nucleus to the cytoplasm.
   1913..2013    +  CDS            Rev (fragment): human immunodeficiency virus 1 (HIV-1) Rev protein; rev; enhances nuclear export of unspliced and incompletely spliced viral mRNAs
   2058..2175    +  misc_feature   cPPT/CTS: central polypurine tract and central termination sequence of HIV-1
   2223..3401    +  promoter       EF-1α promoter: strong constitutive promoter for human elongation factor EF-1α
   3422..3442    +  protein_bind   attB1: mutant version of attB; core recombination site for the Gateway® BP reaction BP Clonase™
   3448..3747    +  CDS            PTH2: TIP39_BOVIN - Also known as TIP39, TIPF39. Experimental evidence at protein level: Swiss-Prot protein existence level 1. Plays a role as a potent and selective agonist of PTH2R resulting in adenyl cyclase activation and intracellular calcium levels elevation. Induces protein kinase C beta activation, recruitment of beta-arrestin and PTH2R internalization. May inhibit cell proliferation via its action of PTH2R activation. Neuropeptide which may also have a role in spermatogenesis. May activate nociceptors and nociceptive circuits. From Bos taurus (Bovine).
   3752..3776    -  protein_bind   attB2: mutant version of attB; recombination site for the Gateway® BP reaction BP Clonase™
   3829..3870    +  CDS            V5 tag: epitope tag from simian virus 5
   3996..4458    +  misc_feature   IRES: internal ribosome entry site (IRES) of the encephalomyocarditis virus (EMCV)
   4472..5191    +  CDS            EGFP: the original enhanced GFP (Yang et al., 1996) mammalian codon-optimized
   5205..5793    +  misc_feature   WPRE: woodchuck hepatitis virus posttranscriptional regulatory element
   5801..5866    +  CDS            nef (fragment): NEF_HV1Z2 - Experimental evidence at protein level: Swiss-Prot protein existence level 1. Extracellular Nef protein targets CD4(+) T-lymphocytes for apoptosis by interacting with CXCR4 surface receptors. From Human immunodeficiency virus type 1 group M subtype D (isolate Z2/CDC-Z34) (HIV-1).
   5868..6101    +  LTR            3' LTR (ΔU3): self-inactivating 3' long terminal repeat (LTR) from HIV-1
   6306..6410    +  promoter       AmpR promoter: bla
   6411..7271    +  CDS            AmpR: β-lactamase; bla; confers resistance to ampicillin, carbenicillin, and related antibiotics
   7442..8030    +  rep_origin     ori: high-copy-number ColE1/pMB1/pBR322/pUC origin of replication
   8213..8267    +  CDS            lacI (fragment): lac repressor; lacI; The lac repressor binds to the lac operator to inhibit transcription in E. coli. This inhibition can be relieved by adding lactose or isopropyl-β-D-thiogalactopyranoside (IPTG).
   8273..8366    +  rep_origin     SV40 ori (fragment): SV40 origin of replication
   8391..8428    +  CDS            lacI (fragment): lac repressor; lacI; The lac repressor binds to the lac operator to inhibit transcription in E. coli. This inhibition can be relieved by adding lactose or isopropyl-β-D-thiogalactopyranoside (IPTG).
   8441..8462    +  protein_bind   CAP binding site: CAP binding activates transcription in the presence of cAMP. E. coli catabolite activator protein
   8477..8507    +  promoter       lac promoter: promoter for the E. coli lac operon
   8515..8531    +  protein_bind   lac operator: The lac repressor binds to the lac operator to inhibit transcription in E. coli. This inhibition can be relieved by adding lactose or isopropyl-β-D-thiogalactopyranoside (IPTG). lac repressor encoded by lacI
   8565..8648    +  polyA_signal   SV40 poly(A) signal (fragment): SV40 polyadenylation signal
   8815..329     +  CDS            nef (fragment) (across the origin): NEF_HV1BR - Experimental evidence at protein level: Swiss-Prot protein existence level 1. Extracellular Nef protein targets CD4(+) T-lymphocytes for apoptosis by interacting with CXCR4 surface receptors (PubMed:14990729). From Human immunodeficiency virus type 1 group M subtype B (isolate BRU/LAI) (HIV-1).
>Addgene plasmid #116639 | pHAGE-PTH2-L22V | addgene full sequence | sequence record 240897 | Addgene NGS Result
TGGAAGGGCTAATTCACTCCCAAAGAAGACAAGATATCCTTGATCTGTGGATCTACCACACACAAGGCTA
CTTCCCTGATTAGCAGAACTACACACCAGGGCCAGGGGTCAGATATCCACTGACCTTTGGATGGTGCTAC
AAGCTAGTACCAGTTGAGCCAGATAAGGTAGAAGAGGCCAATAAAGGAGAGAACACCAGCTTGTTACACC
CTGTGAGCCTGCATGGGATGGATGACCCGGAGAGAGAAGTGTTAGAGTGGAGGTTTGACAGCCGCCTAGC
ATTTCATCACGTGGCCCGAGAGCTGCATCCGGAGTACTTCAAGAACTGCTGATATCGAGCTTGCTACAAG
GGACTTTCCGCTGGGGACTTTCCAGGGAGGCGTGGCCTGGGCGGGACTGGGGAGTGGCGAGCCCTCAGAT
CCTGCATATAAGCAGCTGCTTTTTGCCTGTACTGGGTCTCTCTGGTTAGACCAGATCTGAGCCTGGGAGC
TCTCTGGCTAACTAGGGAACCCACTGCTTAAGCCTCAATAAAGCTTGCCTTGAGTGCTTCAAGTAGTGTG
TGCCCGTCTGTTGTGTGACTCTGGTAACTAGAGATCCCTCAGACCCTTTTAGTCAGTGTGGAAAATCTCT
AGCAGTGGCGCCCGAACAGGGACTTGAAAGCGAAAGGGAAACCAGAGGAGCTCTCTCGACGCAGGACTCG
GCTTGCTGAAGCGCGCACGGCAAGAGGCGAGGGGCGGCGACTGGTGAGTACGCCAAAAATTTTGACTAGC
GGAGGCTAGAAGGAGAGAGATGGGTGCGAGAGCGTCAGTATTAAGCGGGGGAGAATTAGATCGCGATGGG
AAAAAATTCGGTTAAGGCCAGGGGGAAAGAAAAAATATAAATTAAAACATATAGTATGGGCAAGCAGGGA
GCTAGAACGATTCGCAGTTAATCCTGGCCTGTTAGAAACATCAGAAGGCTGTAGACAAATACTGGGACAG
CTACAACCATCCCTTCAGACAGGATCAGAAGAACTTAGATCATTATATAATACAGTAGCAACCCTCTATT
GTGTGCATCAAAGGATAGAGATAAAAGACACCAAGGAAGCTTTAGACAAGATAGAGGAAGAGCAAAACAA
AAGTAAGACCACCGCACAGCAAGCGGCCGGCCGCTGATCTTCAGACCTGGAGGAGGAGATATGAGGGACA
ATTGGAGAAGTGAATTATATAAATATAAAGTAGTAAAAATTGAACCATTAGGAGTAGCACCCACCAAGGC
AAAGAGAAGAGTGGTGCAGAGAGAAAAAAGAGCAGTGGGAATAGGAGCTTTGTTCCTTGGGTTCTTGGGA
GCAGCAGGAAGCACTATGGGCGCAGCGTCAATGACGCTGACGGTACAGGCCAGACAATTATTGTCTGGTA
TAGTGCAGCAGCAGAACAATTTGCTGAGGGCTATTGAGGCGCAACAGCATCTGTTGCAACTCACAGTCTG
GGGCATCAAGCAGCTCCAGGCAAGAATCCTGGCTGTGGAAAGATACCTAAAGGATCAACAGCTCCTGGGG
ATTTGGGGTTGCTCTGGAAAACTCATTTGCACCACTGCTGTGCCTTGGAATGCTAGTTGGAGTAATAAAT
CTCTGGAACAGATTTGGAATCACACGACCTGGATGGAGTGGGACAGAGAAATTAACAATTACACAAGCTT
AATACACTCCTTAATTGAAGAATCGCAAAACCAGCAAGAAAAGAATGAACAAGAATTATTGGAATTAGAT
AAATGGGCAAGTTTGTGGAATTGGTTTAACATAACAAATTGGCTGTGGTATATAAAATTATTCATAATGA
TAGTAGGAGGCTTGGTAGGTTTAAGAATAGTTTTTGCTGTACTTTCTATAGTGAATAGAGTTAGGCAGGG
ATATTCACCATTATCGTTTCAGACCCACCTCCCAACCCCGAGGGGACCCGACAGGCCCGAAGGAATAGAA
GAAGAAGGTGGAGAGAGAGACAGAGACAGATCCATTCGATTAGTGAACGGATCTCGACGGTATCGCCGAA
TTCACAAATGGCAGTATTCATCCACAATTTTAAAAGAAAAGGGGGGATTGGGGGGTACAGTGCAGGGGAA
AGAATAGTAGACATAATAGCAACAGACATACAAACTAAAGAATTACAAAAACAAATTACAAAAATTCAAA
ATTTTCGGGTTTATTACAGGGACAGCAGAGATCCAGTTTGGACTAGTCGTGAGGCTCCGGTGCCCGTCAG
TGGGCAGAGCGCACATCGCCCACAGTCCCCGAGAAGTTGGGGGGAGGGGTCGGCAATTGAACCGGTGCCT
AGAGAAGGTGGCGCGGGGTAAACTGGGAAAGTGATGTCGTGTACTGGCTCCGCCTTTTTCCCGAGGGTGG
GGGAGAACCGTATATAAGTGCAGTAGTCGCCGTGAACGTTCTTTTTCGCAACGGGTTTGCCGCCAGAACA
CAGGTAAGTGCCGTGTGTGGTTCCCGCGGGCCTGGCCTCTTTACGGGTTATGGCCCTTGCGTGCCTTGAA
TTACTTCCACCTGGCTGCAGTACGTGATTCTTGATCCCGAGCTTCGGGTTGGAAGTGGGTGGGAGAGTTC
GAGGCCTTGCGCTTAAGGAGCCCCTTCGCCTCGTGCTTGAGTTGAGGCCTGGCCTGGGCGCTGGGGCCGC
CGCGTGCGAATCTGGTGGCACCTTCGCGCCTGTCTCGCTGCTTTCGATAAGTCTCTAGCCATTTAAAATT
TTTGATGACCTGCTGCGACGCTTTTTTTCTGGCAAGATAGTCTTGTAAATGCGGGCCAAGATCTGCACAC
TGGTATTTCGGTTTTTGGGGCCGCGGGCGGCGACGGGGCCCGTGCGTCCCAGCGCACATGTTCGGCGAGG
CGGGGCCTGCGAGCGCGGCCACCGAGAATCGGACGGGGGTAGTCTCAAGCTGGCCGGCCTGCTCTGGTGC
CTGGCCTCGCGCCGCCGTGTATCGCCCCGCCCTGGGCGGCAAGGCTGGCCCGGTCGGCACCAGTTGCGTG
AGCGGAAAGATGGCCGCTTCCCGGCCCTGCTGCAGGGAGCTCAAAATGGAGGACGCGGCGCTCGGGAGAG
CGGGCGGGTGAGTCACCCACACAAAGGAAAAGGGCCTTTCCGTCCTCAGCCGTCGCTTCATGTGACTCCA
CGGAGTACCGGGCGCCGTCCAGGCACCTCGATTAGTTCTCGAGCTTTTGGAGTACGTCGTCTTTAGGTTG
GGGGGAGGGGTTTTATGCGATGGAGTTTCCCCACACTGAGTGGGTGGAGACTGAAGTTAGGCCAGCTTGG
CACTTGATGTAATTCTCCTTGGAATTTGCCCTTTTTGAGTTTGGATCTTGGTTCATTCTCAAGCCTCAGA
CAGTGGTTCAAAGTTTTTTTCTTCCATTTCAGGTGTCGTGAAGCGGCCCTGCAGATATCAACAAGTTTGT
ACAAAAAAGCAGGCACCATGGAGACCCGCCAGGTGTCCAGGAGCCCTCGGGTTCGGCTGCTGCTGCTGCT
GCTGCTGCTGGTGGTGGTGCCCTGGGGCGTCCGCACTGCCTCGGGAGTCGCCCTGCCCCCGGTCGGGGTC
CTCAGCCTCCGCCCCCCAGGACGGGCCTGGGCGGATCCCGCCACCCCCAGGCCGCGGAGGAGCCTGGCGC
TGGCGGACGACGCGGCCTTCCGGGAACGCGCGCGGTTGCTGGCCGCCCTCGAGCGCCGCCACTGGCTGAA
CTCGTACATGCACAAGCTGCTGGTGTTGGATGCGCCCTAGAACCCAGCTTTCTTGTACAAAGTGGTTGAT
ATCCAGCACAGTGGCGGCCGCTCGAGTCTAGAGGGCCCGCGGTTCGAAGGTAAGCCTATCCCTAACCCTC
TCCTCGGTCTCGATTCTACGCGTACCGGTTAGTAATGAGATCCCTCCCCCCCCCNTAACGTTACTGGCCG
AAGCCGCTTGGAATAAGGCCGGTGTGCGTTTGTCTATATGTTATTTTCCACCATATTGCCGTCTTTTGGC
AATGTGAGGGCCCGGAAACCTGGCCCTGTCTTCTTGACGAGCATTCCTAGGGGTCTTTCCCCTCTCGCCA
AAGGAATGCAAGGTCTGTTGAATGTCGTGAAGGAAGCAGTTCCTCTGGAAGCTTCTTGAAGACAAACAAC
GTCTGTAGCGACCCTTTGCAGGCAGCGGAACCCCCCACCTGGCGACAGGTGCCTCTGCGGCCAAAAGCCA
CGTGTATAAGATACACCTGCAAAGGCGGCACAACCCCAGTGCCACGTTGTGAGTTGGATAGTTGTGGAAA
GAGTCAAATGGCTCTCCTCAAGCGTATTCAACAAGGGGCTGAAGGATGCCCAGAAGGTACCCCATTGTAT
GGGATCTGATCTGGGGCCTCGGTGCACATGCTTTACATGTGTTTAGTCGAGGTTAAAAAAACGTCTAGGC
CCCCCGAACCACGGGGACGTGGTTTTCCTTTGAAAAACACGATGATAATATGGCCACACATATGGTGAGC
AAGGGCGAGGAGCTGTTCACCGGGGTGGTGCCCATCCTGGTCGAGCTGGACGGCGACGTAAACGGCCACA
AGTTCAGCGTGTCCGGCGAGGGCGAGGGCGATGCCACCTACGGCAAGCTGACCCTGAAGTTCATCTGCAC
CACCGGCAAGCTGCCCGTGCCCTGGCCCACCCTCGTGACCACCCTGACCTACGGCGTGCAGTGCTTCAGC
CGCTACCCCGACCACATGAAGCAGCACGACTTCTTCAAGTCCGCCATGCCCGAAGGCTACGTCCAGGAGC
GCACCATCTTCTTCAAGGACGACGGCAACTACAAGACCCGCGCCGAGGTGAAGTTCGAGGGCGACACCCT
GGTGAACCGCATCGAGCTGAAGGGCATCGACTTCAAGGAGGACGGCAACATCCTGGGGCACAAGCTGGAG
TACAACTACAACAGCCACAACGTCTATATCATGGCCGACAAGCAGAAGAACGGCATCAAGGTGAACTTCA
AGATCCGCCACAACATCGAGGACGGCAGCGTGCAGCTCGCCGACCACTACCAGCAGAACACCCCCATCGG
CGACGGCCCCGTGCTGCTGCCCGACAACCACTACCTGAGCACCCAGTCCGCCCTGAGCAAAGACCCCAAC
GAGAAGCGCGATCACATGGTCCTGCTGGAGTTCGTGACCGCCGCCGGGATCACTCTCGGCATGGACGAGC
TGTACAAGTAAATCGATAGATCCTAATCAACCTCTGGATTACAAAATTTGTGAAAGATTGACTGGTATTC
TTAACTATGTTGCTCCTTTTACGCTATGTGGATACGCTGCTTTAATGCCTTTGTATCATGCTATTGCTTC
CCGTATGGCTTTCATTTTCTCCTCCTTGTATAAATCCTGGTTGCTGTCTCTTTATGAGGAGTTGTGGCCC
GTTGTCAGGCAACGTGGCGTGGTGTGCACTGTGTTTGCTGACGCAACCCCCACTGGTTGGGGCATTGCCA
CCACCTGTCAGCTCCTTTCCGGGACTTTCGCTTTCCCCCTCCCTATTGCCACGGCGGAACTCATCGCCGC
CTGCCTTGCCCGCTGCTGGACAGGGGCTCGGCTGTTGGGCACTGACAATTCCGTGGTGTTGTCGGGGAAA
TCATCGTCCTTTCCTTGGCTGCTCGCCTGTGTTGCCACCTGGATTCTGCGCGGGACGTCCTTCTGCTACG
TCCCTTCGGCCCTCAATCCAGCGGACCTTCCTTCCCGCGGCCTGCTGCCGGCTCTGCGGCCTCTTCCGCG
TCTTCGCCTTCGCCCTCAGACGAGTCGGATCTCCCTTTGGGCCGCCTCCCCGCCTGAGATCCTTTAAGAC
CAATGACTTACAAGGCAGCTGTAGATCTTAGCCACTTTTTAAAAGAAAAGGGGGGACTGGAAGGGCTAAT
TCACTCCCAACGAAGACAAGATCTGCTTTTTGCTTGTACTGGGTCTCTCTGGTTAGACCAGATCTGAGCC
TGGGAGCTCTCTGGCTAACTAGGGAACCCACTGCTTAAGCCTCAATAAAGCTTGCCTTGAGTGCTTCAAG
TAGTGTGTGCCCGTCTGTTGTGTGACTCTGGTAACTAGAGATCCCTCAGACCCTTTTAGTCAGTGTGGAA
AATCTCTAGCAGTAGTAGTTCATGTCATCTTATTATTCAGTATTTATAACTTGCAAAGAAATGAATATCA
GAGAGTGAGAGGCCCGGGTTAATTAAGGAAAGGGCTAGATCATTCTTGAAGACGAAAGGGCCTCGTGATA
CGCCTATTTTTATAGGTTAATGTCATGATAATAATGGTTTCTTAGACGTCAGGTGGCACTTTTCGGGGAA
ATGTGCGCGGAACCCCTATTTGTTTATTTTTCTAAATACATTCAAATATGTATCCGCTCATGAGACAATA
ACCCTGATAAATGCTTCAATAATATTGAAAAAGGAAGAGTATGAGTATTCAACATTTCCGTGTCGCCCTT
ATTCCCTTTTTTGCGGCATTTTGCCTTCCTGTTTTTGCTCACCCAGAAACGCTGGTGAAAGTAAAAGATG
CTGAAGATCAGTTGGGTGCACGAGTGGGTTACATCGAACTGGATCTCAACAGCGGTAAGATCCTTGAGAG
TTTTCGCCCCGAAGAACGTTTTCCAATGATGAGCACTTTTAAAGTTCTGCTATGTGGCGCGGTATTATCC
CGTGTTGACGCCGGGCAAGAGCAACTCGGTCGCCGCATACACTATTCTCAGAATGACTTGGTTGAGTACT
CACCAGTCACAGAAAAGCATCTTACGGATGGCATGACAGTAAGAGAATTATGCAGTGCTGCCATAACCAT
GAGTGATAACACTGCGGCCAACTTACTTCTGACAACGATCGGAGGACCGAAGGAGCTAACCGCTTTTTTG
CACAACATGGGGGATCATGTAACTCGCCTTGATCGTTGGGAACCGGAGCTGAATGAAGCCATACCAAACG
ACGAGCGTGACACCACGATGCCTGTAGCAATGGCAACAACGTTGCGCAAACTATTAACTGGCGAACTACT
TACTCTAGCTTCCCGGCAACAATTAATAGACTGGATGGAGGCGGATAAAGTTGCAGGACCACTTCTGCGC
TCGGCCCTTCCGGCTGGCTGGTTTATTGCTGATAAATCTGGAGCCGGTGAGCGTGGGTCTCGCGGTATCA
TTGCAGCACTGGGGCCAGATGGTAAGCCCTCCCGTATCGTAGTTATCTACACGACGGGGAGTCAGGCAAC
TATGGATGAACGAAATAGACAGATCGCTGAGATAGGTGCCTCACTGATTAAGCATTGGTAACTGTCAGAC
CAAGTTTACTCATATATACTTTAGATTGATTTAAAACTTCATTTTTAATTTAAAAGGATCTAGGTGAAGA
TCCTTTTTGATAATCTCATGACCAAAATCCCTTAACGTGAGTTTTCGTTCCACTGAGCGTCAGACCCCGT
AGAAAAGATCAAAGGATCTTCTTGAGATCCTTTTTTTCTGCGCGTAATCTGCTGCTTGCAAACAAAAAAA
CCACCGCTACCAGCGGTGGTTTGTTTGCCGGATCAAGAGCTACCAACTCTTTTTCCGAAGGTAACTGGCT
TCAGCAGAGCGCAGATACCAAATACTGTTCTTCTAGTGTAGCCGTAGTTAGGCCACCACTTCAAGAACTC
TGTAGCACCGCCTACATACCTCGCTCTGCTAATCCTGTTACCAGTGGCTGCTGCCAGTGGCGATAAGTCG
TGTCTTACCGGGTTGGACTCAAGACGATAGTTACCGGATAAGGCGCAGCGGTCGGGCTGAACGGGGGGTT
CGTGCACACAGCCCAGCTTGGAGCGAACGACCTACACCGAACTGAGATACCTACAGCGTGAGCTATGAGA
AAGCGCCACGCTTCCCGAAGGGAGAAAGGCGGACAGGTATCCGGTAAGCGGCAGGGTCGGAACAGGAGAG
CGCACGAGGGAGCTTCCAGGGGGAAACGCCTGGTATCTTTATAGTCCTGTCGGGTTTCGCCACCTCTGAC
TTGAGCGTCGATTTTTGTGATGCTCGTCAGGGGGGCGGAGCCTATGGAAAAACGCCAGCAACGCGGCCTT
TTTACGGTTCCTGGCCTTTTGCTGGCCTTTTGCTCACATGTTCTTTCCTGCGTTATCCCCTGATTCTGTG
GATAACCGTATTACCGCCTTTGAGTGAGCTGATACCGCTCGCCGCAGCCGAACGACCGAGCGCAGCGAGT
CAGTGAGCGAGGAAGCGGAAGAGCGCCCAATACGCAAACCGCCTCTCCCCGCGCGTTGGCCGATTCATTA
ATGCAGCAAGCTCATGGCTGACTAATTTTTTTTATTTATGCAGAGGCCGAGGCCGCCTCGGCCTCTGAGC
TATTCCAGAAGTAGTGAGGAGGCTTTTTTGGAGGCCTAGGCTTTTGCAAAAAGCTCCCCGTGGCACGACA
GGTTTCCCGACTGGAAAGCGGGCAGTGAGCGCAACGCAATTAATGTGAGTTAGCTCACTCATTAGGCACC
CCAGGCTTTACACTTTATGCTTCCGGCTCGTATGTTGTGTGGAATTGTGAGCGGATAACAATTTCACACA
GGAAACAGCTATGACATGATTACGAATTTCACAAATAAAGCATTTTTTTCACTGCATTCTAGTTGTGGTT
TGTCCAAACTCATCAATGTATCTTATCATGTCTGGATCAACTGGATAACTCAAGCTAACCAAAATCATCC
CAAACTTCCCACCCCATACCCTATTACCACTGCCAATTACCTGTGGTTTCATTTACTCTAAACCTGTGAT
TCCTCTGAATTATTTTCATTTTAAAGAAATTGTATTTGTTAAATATGTACTACAAACTTAGTAGT
