>Addgene plasmid #116639 | pHAGE-PTH2-L22V | depositor partial sequence | sequence record 219514 | insert
ATGGAGACCCGCCAGGTGTCCAGGAGCCCTCGGGTTCGGCTGCTGCTGCTGCTGCTGCTGCTGGTGGTGG
TGCCCTGGGGCGTCCGCACTGCCTCGGGAGTCGCCCTGCCCCCGGTCGGGGTCCTCAGCCTCCGCCCCCC
AGGACGGGCCTGGGCGGATCCCGCCACCCCCAGGCCGCGGAGGAGCCTGGCGCTGGCGGACGACGCGGCC
TTCCGGGAACGCGCGCGGTTGCTGGCCGCCCTCGAGCGCCGCCACTGGCTGAACTCGTACATGCACAAGC
TGCTGGTGTTGGATGCGCCCTGA
